>Addgene plasmid #144516 | TFORF3040 | addgene full sequence | sequence record 404285 | Addgene NGS Result
TTAATGTAGTCTTATGCAATACTCTTGTAGTCTTGCAACATGGTAACGATGAGTTAGCAACATGCCTTAC
AAGGAGAGAAAAAGCACCGTGCATGCCGATTGGTGGAAGTAAGGTGGTACGATCGTGCCTTATTAGGAAG
GCAACAGACGGGTCTGACATGGATTGGACGAACCACTGAATTGCCGCATTGCAGAGATATTGTATTTAAG
TGCCTAGCTCGATACATAAACGGGTCTCTCTGGTTAGACCAGATCTGAGCCTGGGAGCTCTCTGGCTAAC
TAGGGAACCCACTGCTTAAGCCTCAATAAAGCTTGCCTTGAGTGCTTCAAGTAGTGTGTGCCCGTCTGTT
GTGTGACTCTGGTAACTAGAGATCCCTCAGACCCTTTTAGTCAGTGTGGAAAATCTCTAGCAGTGGCGCC
CGAACAGGGACTTGAAAGCGAAAGGGAAACCAGAGGAGCTCTCTCGACGCAGGACTCGGCTTGCTGAAGC
GCGCACGGCAAGAGGCGAGGGGCGGCGACTGGTGAGTACGCCAAAAATTTTGACTAGCGGAGGCTAGAAG
GAGAGAGATGGGTGCGAGAGCGTCAGTATTAAGCGGGGGAGAATTAGATCGCGATGGGAAAAAATTCGGT
TAAGGCCAGGGGGAAAGAAAAAATATAAATTAAAACATATAGTATGGGCAAGCAGGGAGCTAGAACGATT
CGCAGTTAATCCTGGCCTGTTAGAAACATCAGAAGGCTGTAGACAAATACTGGGACAGCTACAACCATCC
CTTCAGACAGGATCAGAAGAACTTAGATCATTATATAATACAGTAGCAACCCTCTATTGTGTGCATCAAA
GGATAGAGATAAAAGACACCAAGGAAGCTTTAGACAAGATAGAGGAAGAGCAAAACAAAAGTAAGACCAC
CGCACAGCAAGCGGCCGCTGATCTTCAGACCTGGAGGAGGAGATATGAGGGACAATTGGAGAAGTGAATT
ATATAAATATAAAGTAGTAAAAATTGAACCATTAGGAGTAGCACCCACCAAGGCAAAGAGAAGAGTGGTG
CAGAGAGAAAAAAGAGCAGTGGGAATAGGAGCTTTGTTCCTTGGGTTCTTGGGAGCAGCAGGAAGCACTA
TGGGCGCAGCGTCAATGACGCTGACGGTACAGGCCAGACAATTATTGTCTGGTATAGTGCAGCAGCAGAA
CAATTTGCTGAGGGCTATTGAGGCGCAACAGCATCTGTTGCAACTCACAGTCTGGGGCATCAAGCAGCTC
CAGGCAAGAATCCTGGCTGTGGAAAGATACCTAAAGGATCAACAGCTCCTGGGGATTTGGGGTTGCTCTG
GAAAACTCATTTGCACCACTGCTGTGCCTTGGAATGCTAGTTGGAGTAATAAATCTCTGGAACAGATTTG
GAATCACACGACCTGGATGGAGTGGGACAGAGAAATTAACAATTACACAAGCTTAATACACTCCTTAATT
GAAGAATCGCAAAACCAGCAAGAAAAGAATGAACAAGAATTATTGGAATTAGATAAATGGGCAAGTTTGT
GGAATTGGTTTAACATAACAAATTGGCTGTGGTATATAAAATTATTCATAATGATAGTAGGAGGCTTGGT
AGGTTTAAGAATAGTTTTTGCTGTACTTTCTATAGTGAATAGAGTTAGGCAGGGATATTCACCATTATCG
TTTCAGACCCACCTCCCAACCCCGAGGGGACCCATGCATTGCATCTCAATTAGTCAGCAACCAGGTGTGG
AAAGTCCCCAGGCTCCCCAGCAGGCAGAAGTATGCAAAGCATGCGTCTCAATTAGTCAGCAACCATAGTC
CCGCCCCTAACTCCGCCCATCCCGCCCCTAACTCCGCCCAGTTCCGCCCATTCTCCGCCCCATGGCTGAC
TAATTTTTTTTATTTATGCAGAGGCCGAGGCCGCCTCGGCCTCTGAGCTATTCCAGAAGTAGTGAGGAGG
CTTTTTTGGAGGCCTAGGCTTTTGCAAAAAGCTTTCTAGAGGTACCACCGGAGCTTACCATGACCGAGTA
CAAGCCCACGGTGCGCCTCGCCACCCGCGACGACGTCCCCAGGGCCGTACGCACCCTCGCCGCCGCGTTC
GCCGACTACCCCGCCACGCGCCACACCGTCGATCCGGACCGCCACATCGAGCGGGTCACCGAGCTGCAAG
AACTCTTCCTCACGCGCGTCGGGCTCGACATCGGCAAGGTGTGGGTCGCGGACGACGGCGCCGCCGTGGC
GGTCTGGACCACGCCGGAGAGCGTCGAAGCGGGGGCGGTGTTCGCCGAGATCGGCCCGCGCATGGCCGAG
TTGAGCGGTTCCCGGCTGGCCGCGCAGCAACAGATGGAAGGCCTCCTGGCGCCGCACCGGCCCAAGGAGC
CCGCGTGGTTCCTGGCCACCGTCGGCGTCTCGCCCGACCACCAGGGCAAGGGTCTGGGCAGCGCCGTCGT
GCTCCCCGGAGTGGAGGCGGCCGAGCGCGCCGGGGTGCCCGCCTTCCTGGAGACCTCCGCGCCCCGCAAC
CTCCCCTTCTACGAGCGGCTCGGCTTCACCGTCACCGCCGACGTCGAGGTGCCCGAAGGACCGCGCACCT
GGTGCATGACCCGCAAGCCCGGTGCCAGTTAACGAATTCTAGATCTTGAGACAAATGGCAGTATTCATCC
ACAATTTTAAAAGAAAAGGGGGGATTGGGGGGTACAGTGCAGGGGAAAGAATAGTAGACATAATAGCAAC
AGACATACAAACTAAAGAATTACAAAAACAAATTACAAAAATTCAAAATTTTCGGGTTTATTACAGGGAC
AGCAGAGATCCACTTTGGCGCCGGCTCGAGGCCTGCAGGTGCAAAGATGGATAAAGTTTTAAACAGAGAG
GAATCTTTGCAGCTAATGGACCTTCTAGGTCTTGAAAGGAGTGGGAATTGGCTCCGGTGCCCGTCAGTGG
GCAGAGCGCACATCGCCCACAGTCCCCGAGAAGTTGGGGGGAGGGGTCGGCAATTGAACCGGTGCCTAGA
GAAGGTGGCGCGGGGTAAACTGGGAAAGTGATGTCGTGTACTGGCTCCGCCTTTTTCCCGAGGGTGGGGG
AGAACCGTATATAAGTGCAGTAGTCGCCGTGAACGTTCTTTTTCGCAACGGGTTTGCCGCCAGAACACAG
GTAAGTGCCGTGTGTGGTTCCCGCGGGCCTGGCCTCTTTACGGGTTATGGCCCTTGCGTGCCTTGAATTA
CTTCCACCTGGCTGCAGTACGTGATTCTTGATCCCGAGCTTCGGGTTGGAAGTGGGTGGGAGAGTTCGAG
GCCTTGCGCTTAAGGAGCCCCTTCGCCTCGTGCTTGAGTTGAGGCCTGGCCTGGGCGCTGGGGCCGCCGC
GTGCGAATCTGGTGGCACCTTCGCGCCTGTCTCGCTGCTTTCGATAAGTCTCTAGCCATTTAAAATTTTT
GATGACCTGCTGCGACGCTTTTTTTCTGGCAAGATAGTCTTGTAAATGCGGGCCAAGATCTGCACACTGG
TATTTCGGTTTTTGGGGCCGCGGGCGGCGACGGGGCCCGTGCGTCCCAGCGCACATGTTCGGCGAGGCGG
GGCCTGCGAGCGCGGCCACCGAGAATCGGACGGGGGTAGTCTCAAGCTGGCCGGCCTGCTCTGGTGCCTG
GCCTCGCGCCGCCGTGTATCGCCCCGCCCTGGGCGGCAAGGCTGGCCCGGTCGGCACCAGTTGCGTGAGC
GGAAAGATGGCCGCTTCCCGGCCCTGCTGCAGGGAGCTCAAAATGGAGGACGCGGCGCTCGGGAGAGCGG
GCGGGTGAGTCACCCACACAAAGGAAAAGGGCCTTTCCGTCCTCAGCCGTCGCTTCATGTGACTCCACGG
AGTACCGGGCGCCGTCCAGGCACCTCGATTAGTTCTCGAGCTTTTGGAGTACGTCGTCTTTAGGTTGGGG
GGAGGGGTTTTATGCGATGGAGTTTCCCCACACTGAGTGGGTGGAGACTGAAGTTAGGCCAGCTTGGCAC
TTGATGTAATTCTCCTTGGAATTTGCCCTTTTTGAGTTTGGATCTTGGTTCATTCTCAAGCCTCAGACAG
TGGTTCAAAGTTTTTTTCTTCCATTTCAGGTGTCGTGAGGCTAGCATCGATTGATCAACAAGTTTGTACA
AAAAAGTTGGCACCATGAACAATTCCCAGGGAAGAGTGACCTTCGAGGATGTCACTGTGAACTTCACCCA
GGGGGAGTGGCAGCGGCTGAATCCCGAACAGAGAAACTTGTACAGGGATGTGATGCTGGAGAATTACAGC
AACCTTGTCTCTGTGGGACAAGGGGAAACCACCAAACCCGATGTGATCTTGAGGTTGGAACAAGGAAAGG
AGCCATGGTTGGAGGAAGAGGAAGTGCTGGGAAGTGGCCGTGCAGAAAAAAATGGGGACATTGGAGGGCA
GATTTGGAAGCCAAAGGATGTGAAAGAGAGTCTCGCAAGAGAAGTCCCATCAATCAATAAGGAAACGCTG
ACTACGCAGAAAGGTGTAGAATGTGACGGATCTAAGAAAATACTTCCACTGGGCATAGATGATGTATCTT
CCTTGCAACACTATGTACAAAATAATTCTCACGATGATAATGGATACAGAAAATTAGTTGGCAATAATCC
ATCCAAATTTGTAGGACAACAACTGAAATGTAATGCCTGTAGAAAGTTATTCAGTTCAAAGTCACGCCTT
CAAAGTCACCTGAGGAGGCATGCCTGTCAAAAACCCTTTGAATGTCATAGCTGTGGAAGAGCATTCGGGG
AGAAGTGGAAGCTTGATAAACATCAGAAAACTCACGCAGAGGAAAGGCCCTATAAATGTGAGAACTGTGG
AAATGCCTACAAGCAGAAGTCAAATCTCTTTCAACATCAGAAAATGCATACTAAAGAGAAACCCTATCAG
TGTAAGACATGTGGAAAAGCCTTTTCCTGGAAATCATCCTGCATTAATCATGAGAAAATTCATAATGCCA
AGAAATCCTATCAGTGTAATGAATGTGAGAAATCCTTCAGGCAGAACTCAACCCTCATTCAACATAAAAA
AGTTCACACTGGACAAAAACCCTTTCAATGTACGGACTGTGGAAAGGCTTTCATTTACAAGTCAGATCTT
GTGAAACACCAGAGAATACACACGGGAGAGAAACCCTATAAATGTAGCATATGTGAGAAGGCCTTTTCCC
AGAAATCCAATGTCATCGATCATGAGAAAATTCACACTGGGAAGAGAGCTTATGAGTGTGATCTATGTGG
AAATACCTTTATCCAGAAGAAAAACCTCATTCAACATAAAAAAATCCATACTGGGGAAAAGCCCTATGAA
TGTAACAGATGTGGAAAAGCCTTCTTTCAGAAGTCAAACCTTCATAGCCATCAGAAAACTCATAGCGGAG
AGAGGACCTATAGATGTAGTGAATGTGGAAAAACCTTCATCCGGAAATTAAACCTTAGTTTGCATAAAAA
AACCCATACTGGACAAAAACCTTATGGATGTTCTGAATGCGGTAAAGCCTTCGCTGACAGGTCATACCTT
GTTAGGCACCAGAAAAGAATTCACTCCAGATTGCCAACTTTCTTGTACAAAGTGGTTGATATCGGTAAGC
CTATCCCTAACCCTCTCCTCGGTCTCGATTCTACGTAGTAATGAACTAGTCCGTAACTTGAAAGTATTTC
GATTTCTTGGCTTTATATATCTTGTGGAAAGGACGAGGTACGCTTATAGACCCAATACCAACGCGTTAAG
TCGACAATCAACCTCTGGATTACAAAATTTGTGAAAGATTGACTGGTATTCTTAACTATGTTGCTCCTTT
TACGCTATGTGGATACGCTGCTTTAATGCCTTTGTATCATGCTATTGCTTCCCGTATGGCTTTCATTTTC
TCCTCCTTGTATAAATCCTGGTTGCTGTCTCTTTATGAGGAGTTGTGGCCCGTTGTCAGGCAACGTGGCG
TGGTGTGCACTGTGTTTGCTGACGCAACCCCCACTGGTTGGGGCATTGCCACCACCTGTCAGCTCCTTTC
CGGGACTTTCGCTTTCCCCCTCCCTATTGCCACGGCGGAACTCATCGCCGCCTGCCTTGCCCGCTGCTGG
ACAGGGGCTCGGCTGTTGGGCACTGACAATTCCGTGGTGTTGTCGGGGAAATCATCGTCCTTTCCTTGGC
TGCTCGCCTGTGTTGCCACCTGGATTCTGCGCGGGACGTCCTTCTGCTACGTCCCTTCGGCCCTCAATCC
AGCGGACCTTCCTTCCCGCGGCCTGCTGCCGGCTCTGCGGCCTCTTCCGCGTCTTCGCCTTCGCCCTCAG
ACGAGTCGGATCTCCCTTTGGGCCGCCTCCCCGCGTCGACTTTAAGACCAATGACTTACAAGGCAGCTGT
AGATCTTAGCCACTTTTTAAAAGAAAAGGGGGGACTGGAAGGGCTAATTCACTCCCAACGAAGACAAGAT
CTGCTTTTTGCTTGTACTGGGTCTCTCTGGTTAGACCAGATCTGAGCCTGGGAGCTCTCTGGCTAACTAG
GGAACCCACTGCTTAAGCCTCAATAAAGCTTGCCTTGAGTGCTTCAAGTAGTGTGTGCCCGTCTGTTGTG
TGACTCTGGTAACTAGAGATCCCTCAGACCCTTTTAGTCAGTGTGGAAAATCTCTAGCAGTACGTATAGT
AGTTCATGTCATCTTATTATTCAGTATTTATAACTTGCAAAGAAATGAATATCAGAGAGTGAGAGGAACT
TGTTTATTGCAGCTTATAATGGTTACAAATAAAGCAATAGCATCACAAATTTCACAAATAAAGCATTTTT
TTCACTGCATTCTAGTTGTGGTTTGTCCAAACTCATCAATGTATCTTATCATGTCTGGCTCTAGCTATCC
CGCCCCTAACTCCGCCCATCCCGCCCCTAACTCCGCCCAGTTCCGCCCATTCTCCGCCCCATGGCTGACT
AATTTTTTTTATTTATGCAGAGGCCGAGGCCGCCTCGGCCTCTGAGCTATTCCAGAAGTAGTGAGGAGGC
TTTTTTGGAGGCCTAGGGACGTACCCAATTCGCCCTATAGTGAGTCGTATTACGCGCGCTCACTGGCCGT
CGTTTTACAACGTCGTGACTGGGAAAACCCTGGCGTTACCCAACTTAATCGCCTTGCAGCACATCCCCCT
TTCGCCAGCTGGCGTAATAGCGAAGAGGCCCGCACCGATCGCCCTTCCCAACAGTTGCGCAGCCTGAATG
GCGAATGGG
[124 nt withheld, positions 7220-7343]
C
[91 nt withheld, positions 7345-7435]
A
[49 nt withheld, positions 7437-7485]
CCTTTGACGTTGGAGTCCACGTTCTTT
[37 nt withheld, positions 7513-7549]
ACCCTATCTCGGTCTATTCTTTTGATTTATAAGGGATTTTGCCGATTTCGGCCTATTGGTTAAAAAATGA
GCTGATTTAACAAAAATTTAACGCGAATTTTAACAAAATATTAACGCTTACAATTTAGGTGGCACTTTTC
GGGGAAATGTGCGCGGAACCCCTATTTGTTTATTTTTCTAAATACATTCAAATATGTATCCGCTCATGAG
ACAATAACCCTGATAAATGCTTCAATAATATTGAAAAAGGAAGAGTATGAGTATTCAACATTTCCGTGTC
GCCCTTATTCCCTTTTTTGCGGCATTTTGCCTTCCTGTTTTTGCTCACCCAGAAACGCTGGTGAAAGTAA
AAGATGCTGAAGATCAGTTGGGTGCACGAGTGGGTTACATCGAACTGGATCTCAACAGCGGTAAGATCCT
TGAGAGTTTTCGCCCCGAAGAACGTTTTCCAATGATGAGCACTTTTAAAGTTCTGCTATGTGGCGCGGTA
TTATCCCGTATTGACGCCGGGCAAGAGCAACTCGGTCGCCGCATACACTATTCTCAGAATGACTTGGTTG
AGTACTCACCAGTCACAGAAAAGCATCTTACGGATGGCATGACAGTAAGAGAATTATGCAGTGCTGCCAT
AACCATGAGTGATAACACTGCGGCCAACTTACTTCTGACAACGATCGGAGGACCGAAGGAGCTAACCGCT
TTTTTGCACAACATGGGGGATCATGTAACTCGCCTTGATCGTTGGGAACCGGAGCTGAATGAAGCCATAC
CAAACGACGAGCGTGACACCACGATGCCTGTAGCAATGGCAACAACGTTGCGCAAACTATTAACTGGCGA
ACTACTTACTCTAGCTTCCCGGCAACAATTAATAGACTGGATGGAGGCGGATAAAGTTGCAGGACCACTT
CTGCGCTCGGCCCTTCCGGCTGGCTGGTTTATTGCTGATAAATCTGGAGCCGGTGAGCGTGGGTCTCGCG
GTATCATTGCAGCACTGGGGCCAGATGGTAAGCCCTCCCGTATCGTAGTTATCTACACGACGGGGAGTCA
GGCAACTATGGATGAACGAAATAGACAGATCGCTGAGATAGGTGCCTCACTGATTAAGCATTGGTAACTG
TCAGACCAAGTTTACTCATATATACTTTAGATTGATTTAAAACTTCATTTTTAATTTAAAAGGATCTAGG
TGAAGATCCTTTTTGATAATCTCATGACCAAAATCCCTTAACGTGAGTTTTCGTTCCACTGAGCGTCAGA
CCCCGTAGAAAAGATCAAAGGATCTTCTTGAGATCCTTTTTTTCTGCGCGTAATCTGCTGCTTGCAAACA
AAAAAACCACCGCTACCAGCGGTGGTTTGTTTGCCGGATCAAGAGCTACCAACTCTTTTTCCGAAGGTAA
CTGGCTTCAGCAGAGCGCAGATACCAAATACTGTTCTTCTAGTGTAGCCGTAGTTAGGCCACCACTTCAA
GAACTCTGTAGCACCGCCTACATACCTCGCTCTGCTAATCCTGTTACCAGTGGCTGCTGCCAGTGGCGAT
AAGTCGTGTCTTACCGGGTTGGACTCAAGACGATAGTTACCGGATAAGGCGCAGCGGTCGGGCTGAACGG
GGGGTTCGTGCACACAGCCCAGCTTGGAGCGAACGACCTACACCGAACTGAGATACCTACAGCGTGAGCT
ATGAGAAAGCGCCACGCTTCCCGAAGGGAGAAAGGCGGACAGGTATCCGGTAAGCGGCAGGGTCGGAACA
GGAGAGCGCACGAGGGAGCTTCCAGGGGGAAACGCCTGGTATCTTTATAGTCCTGTCGGGTTTCGCCACC
TCTGACTTGAGCGTCGATTTTTGTGATGCTCGTCAGGGGGGCGGAGCCTATGGAAAAACGCCAGCAACGC
GGCCTTTTTACGGTTCCTGGCCTTTTGCTGGCCTTTTGCTCACATGTTCTTTCCTGCGTTATCCCCTGAT
TCTGTGGATAACCGTATTACCGCCTTTGAGTGAGCTGATACCGCTCGCCGCAGCCGAACGACCGAGCGCA
GCGAGTCAGTGAGCGAGGAAGCGGAAGAGCGCCCAATACGCAAACCGCCTCTCCCCGCGCGTTGGCCGAT
TCATTAATGCAGCTGGCACGACAGGTTTCCCGACTGGAAAGCGGGCAGTGAGCGCAACGCAATTAATGTG
AGTTAGCTCACTCATTAGGCACCCCAGGCTTTACACTTTATGCTTCCGGCTCGTATGTTGTGTGGAATTG
TGAGCGGATAACAATTTCACACAGGAAACAGCTATGACCATGATTACGCCAAGCGCGCAATTAACCCTCA
CTAAAGGGAACAAAAGCTGGAGCTGCAAGC
Features (pLannotate 1.2.2; 34 found; start..end, strand, type, name):
      5..231     +  promoter       RSV promoter: Rous sarcoma virus enhancer/promoter
    232..412     +  LTR            5' LTR (truncated): truncated 5' long terminal repeat (LTR) from HIV-1
    459..584     +  misc_feature   HIV-1 Ψ: packaging signal of human immunodeficiency virus type 1
    568..931     +  CDS            HIV-1 gag (fragment): gag protein from human immunodeficiency virus 1; gag
   1077..1310    +  misc_feature   RRE: The Rev response element (RRE) of HIV-1 allows for Rev-dependent mRNA export from the nucleus to the cytoplasm.
   1687..1713    +  CDS            Rev (fragment): human immunodeficiency virus 1 (HIV-1) Rev protein; rev; enhances nuclear export of unspliced and incompletely spliced viral mRNAs
   1720..1743    +  promoter       SV40 promoter (fragment): SV40 early promoter
   1744..1815    +  promoter       SV40 promoter (fragment): SV40 enhancer and early promoter
   1839..1974    +  rep_origin     SV40 ori: SV40 origin of replication
   2020..2616    +  CDS            PuroR (fragment): puromycin N-acetyltransferase; pac from Streptomyces; confers resistance to puromycin
   2665..2782    +  misc_feature   cPPT/CTS: central polypurine tract and central termination sequence of HIV-1
   2847..2913    +  CDS            small t antigen (fragment): SV40 (simian virus 40) small t antigen
   2920..4098    +  promoter       EF-1α promoter: strong constitutive promoter for human elongation factor EF-1α
   4119..4136    +  protein_bind   attB1 (fragment): mutant version of attB; core recombination site for the Gateway® BP reaction BP Clonase™
   4145..4732    +  CDS            ZIM3 (fragment): ZIM3_HUMAN - Also known as ZNF657. Experimental evidence at protein level: Swiss-Prot protein existence level 1. May be involved in transcriptional regulation. From Homo sapiens (Human).
   5568..5585    -  protein_bind   attB2 (fragment): mutant version of attB; core recombination site for the Gateway® BP reaction BP Clonase™
   5594..5635    +  CDS            V5 tag: epitope tag from simian virus 5
   5651..5704    +  promoter       U6 promoter (fragment): RNA polymerase III promoter for human U6 snRNA
   5746..6334    +  misc_feature   WPRE: woodchuck hepatitis virus posttranscriptional regulatory element
   6385..6404    +  misc_feature   cPPT/CTS (fragment): central polypurine tract and central termination sequence of HIV-1
   6406..6639    +  LTR            3' LTR (ΔU3): self-inactivating 3' long terminal repeat (LTR) from HIV-1
   6717..6838    +  polyA_signal   SV40 poly(A) signal: SV40 polyadenylation signal
   6878..7013    +  rep_origin     SV40 ori: SV40 origin of replication
   7034..7052    -  promoter       T7 promoter: promoter for bacteriophage T7 RNA polymerase
   7060..7215    +  CDS            lacZα (fragment): LacZα fragment of β-galactosidase; lacZ fragment
   7220..7648    +  rep_origin     f1 ori (sequence partly withheld): f1 bacteriophage origin of replication; arrow indicates direction of (+) strand synthesis
   7701..7805    +  promoter       AmpR promoter: bla
   7806..8666    +  CDS            AmpR: β-lactamase; bla; confers resistance to ampicillin, carbenicillin, and related antibiotics
   8837..9425    +  rep_origin     ori: high-copy-number ColE1/pMB1/pBR322/pUC origin of replication
   9608..9700    +  CDS            lacI (fragment): lac repressor; lacI; The lac repressor binds to the lac operator to inhibit transcription in E. coli. This inhibition can be relieved by adding lactose or isopropyl-β-D-thiogalactopyranoside (IPTG).
   9713..9734    +  protein_bind   CAP binding site: CAP binding activates transcription in the presence of cAMP. E. coli catabolite activator protein
   9749..9779    +  promoter       lac promoter: promoter for the E. coli lac operon
   9787..9803    +  protein_bind   lac operator: The lac repressor binds to the lac operator to inhibit transcription in E. coli. This inhibition can be relieved by adding lactose or isopropyl-β-D-thiogalactopyranoside (IPTG). lac repressor encoded by lacI
   9848..9866    +  promoter       T3 promoter: promoter for bacteriophage T3 RNA polymerase
