[The description below was written by a language model from this plasmid's Addgene catalogue record and pLannotate feature annotations shown in this document.]
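Description:
TFORF3040 is a third-generation-style, self-inactivating lentiviral expression plasmid built on the pLX_TRC317 backbone and carrying the human transcription factor ZIM3 (also known as ZNF657), a zinc finger protein thought to act in transcriptional regulation. It is propagated in E. coli through a high-copy ColE1/pUC origin with ampicillin resistance (AmpR), and the backbone also retains an f1 origin, lac promoter/operator remnants and T7/T3 promoters. The depositor notes that the plasmid can recombine, as is common for vectors with repeated LTRs.

The viral portion begins with an RSV promoter fused to a truncated HIV-1 5' LTR, which drives genomic RNA production in packaging cells. It is followed by the Ψ packaging signal with a gag fragment, the RRE for Rev-dependent nuclear export, and a cPPT/CTS. An SV40 early promoter expresses puromycin N-acetyltransferase for selection of transduced mammalian cells. Downstream, the strong constitutive EF-1α promoter drives the ZIM3 ORF, which was inserted by Gateway cloning and is flanked by attB1 and attB2 sites, with an in-frame C-terminal V5 epitope tag for detection. The automated annotation labels only the first part of the region between the att sites as ZIM3, although that interval is consistent with the catalogued insert size. A WPRE enhances transcript expression ahead of the ΔU3 3' LTR and an SV40 polyadenylation signal.

According to the record, each construct in this collection carries a unique 24-bp barcode. The barcode is not annotated in the feature table, so its position is not stated. It allows the overexpressed transcription factor to be identified in pooled screens, such as directed-differentiation studies.
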