Addgene plasmid #144516: TFORF3040
Purpose: Lentiviral vector for overexpressing transcription factor ORFs with unique 24-bp barcodes. Barcodes facilitate identification of transcription factors in pooled screens.
Depositing lab: Feng Zhang. Depositing organization: Broad Institute. Publication: A transcription factor atlas of directed differentiation. Joung J, Ma S, Tay T, Geiger-Schuller KR, Kirchgatterer PC, Verdine VK, Guo B, Arias-Garcia MA, Allen WE, Singh A, Kuksenko O, Abudayyeh OO, Gootenberg JS, Fu Z, Macrae RK, Buenrostro JD, Regev A, Zhang F. Cell. 2023 Jan 5;186(1):209-229.e26. doi: 10.1016/j.cell.2022.11.026. PubMed 36608654.
Backbone
  Vector backbone: pLX_TRC317
  Backbone manufacturer: Broad Institute Genetic Perturbation Platform
  Backbone size w/o insert (bp): 8264
  Vector type: Mammalian Expression, Lentiviral
  Selectable markers: Puromycin
Growth in bacteria
  Bacterial resistance: Ampicillin, 100 μg/mL
  Growth temperature: 37°C
  Growth strain: NEB Stable
  Copy number: High Copy
Gene/Insert
  Gene/Insert name: ZIM3
  Species: H. sapiens (human)
  Insert size (bp): 1625
  Entrez Gene: ZIM3 (a.k.a. ZNF264, ZNF657)
  Promoter: EF1a
  Tag / fusion protein: V5 (C terminal on insert)
  Cloning method: Gateway Cloning
  Sequencing primers: 5′ GGGTGGAGACTGAAGTTAGGCCAG; 3′ CACATAGCGTAAAAGGAGCAACATAG
Resource information
  A portion of this plasmid was derived from a plasmid made by: Broad Institute Genetic Perturbation Platform
Terms and licenses: Academic/Nonprofit Terms; Industry Terms: Not Available to Industry
Depositor comments: NM_052882.1 Please test multiple small colonies in case of plasmid recombination. To make this collection available in a timely manner, a portion of this collection was not fully sequenced by Addgene. If an Addgene verified full plasmid sequence is not available, please contact us prior to placing an order to request the full sequence.
How to cite: TFORF3040 was a gift from Feng Zhang (Addgene plasmid # 144516 ; http://n2t.net/addgene:144516 ; RRID:Addgene_144516)
