>Addgene plasmid #144516 | TFORF3040 | depositor partial sequence | sequence record 285663 | Insert
ATCGATTGATCAACAAGTTTGTACAAAAAAGTTGGCACCATGAACAATTCCCAGGGAAGAGTGACCTTCG
AGGATGTCACTGTGAACTTCACCCAGGGGGAGTGGCAGCGGCTGAATCCCGAACAGAGAAACTTGTACAG
GGATGTGATGCTGGAGAATTACAGCAACCTTGTCTCTGTGGGACAAGGGGAAACCACCAAACCCGATGTG
ATCTTGAGGTTGGAACAAGGAAAGGAGCCATGGTTGGAGGAAGAGGAAGTGCTGGGAAGTGGCCGTGCAG
AAAAAAATGGGGACATTGGAGGGCAGATTTGGAAGCCAAAGGATGTGAAAGAGAGTCTCGCAAGAGAAGT
CCCATCAATCAATAAGGAAACGCTGACTACGCAGAAAGGTGTAGAATGTGACGGATCTAAGAAAATACTT
CCACTGGGCATAGATGATGTATCTTCCTTGCAACACTATGTACAAAATAATTCTCACGATGATAATGGAT
ACAGAAAATTAGTTGGCAATAATCCATCCAAATTTGTAGGACAACAACTGAAATGTAATGCCTGTAGAAA
GTTATTCAGTTCAAAGTCACGCCTTCAAAGTCACCTGAGGAGGCATGCCTGTCAAAAACCCTTTGAATGT
CATAGCTGTGGAAGAGCATTCGGGGAGAAGTGGAAGCTTGATAAACATCAGAAAACTCACGCAGAGGAAA
GGCCCTATAAATGTGAGAACTGTGGAAATGCCTACAAGCAGAAGTCAAATCTCTTTCAACATCAGAAAAT
GCATACTAAAGAGAAACCCTATCAGTGTAAGACATGTGGAAAAGCCTTTTCCTGGAAATCATCCTGCATT
AATCATGAGAAAATTCATAATGCCAAGAAATCCTATCAGTGTAATGAATGTGAGAAATCCTTCAGGCAGA
ACTCAACCCTCATTCAACATAAAAAAGTTCACACTGGACAAAAACCCTTTCAATGTACGGACTGTGGAAA
GGCTTTCATTTACAAGTCAGATCTTGTGAAACACCAGAGAATACACACGGGAGAGAAACCCTATAAATGT
AGCATATGTGAGAAGGCCTTTTCCCAGAAATCCAATGTCATCGATCATGAGAAAATTCACACTGGGAAGA
GAGCTTATGAGTGTGATCTATGTGGAAATACCTTTATCCAGAAGAAAAACCTCATTCAACATAAAAAAAT
CCATACTGGGGAAAAGCCCTATGAATGTAACAGATGTGGAAAAGCCTTCTTTCAGAAGTCAAACCTTCAT
AGCCATCAGAAAACTCATAGCGGAGAGAGGACCTATAGATGTAGTGAATGTGGAAAAACCTTCATCCGGA
AATTAAACCTTAGTTTGCATAAAAAAACCCATACTGGACAAAAACCTTATGGATGTTCTGAATGCGGTAA
AGCCTTCGCTGACAGGTCATACCTTGTTAGGCACCAGAAAAGAATTCACTCCAGATTGCCAACTTTCTTG
TACAAAGTGGTTGATATCGGTAAGCCTATCCCTAACCCTCTCCTCGGTCTCGATTCTACGTAGTAATGAA
CTAGTCCGTAACTTGAAAGTATTTCGATTTCTTGGCTTTATATATCTTGTGGAAAGGACGAGGTACGCTT
ATAGACCCAATACCA
