>Addgene plasmid #144516 | TFORF3040 | depositor partial sequence | sequence record 285664 | Barcode
GGTACGCTTATAGACCCAATACCA
